>Addgene plasmid #162108 | pEpicVector3mC_Puro-T2A-mCherry-VSVg-FLAG-AU1 | addgene full sequence | sequence record 318272 | Addgene NGS Result
GGCTCCGGTGCCCGTCAGTGGGCAGAGCGCACATCGCCCACAGTCCCCGAGAAGTTGGGGGGAGGGGTCG
GCAATTGAACCGGTGCCTAGAGAAGGTGGCGCGGGGTAAACTGGGAAAGTGATGTCGTGTACTGGCTCCG
CCTTTTTCCCGAGGGTGGGGGAGAACCGTATATAAGTGCAGTAGTCGCCGTGAACGTTCTTTTTCGCAAC
GGGTTTGCCGCCAGAACACAGGTAAGTGCCGTGTGTGGTTCCCGCGGGCCTGGCCTCTTTACGGGTTATG
GCCCTTGCGTGCCTTGAATTACTTCCACCTGGCTGCAGTACGTGATTCTTGATCCCGAGCTTCGGGTTGG
AAGTGGGTGGGAGAGTTCGAGGCCTTGCGCTTAAGGAGCCCCTTCGCCTCGTGCTTGAGTTGAGGCCTGG
CCTGGGCGCTGGGGCCGCCGCGTGCGAATCTGGTGGCACCTTCGCGCCTGTCTCGCTGCTTTCGATAAGT
CTCTAGCCATTTAAAATTTTTGATGACCTGCTGCGACGCTTTTTTTCTGGCAAGATAGTCTTGTAAATGC
GGGCCAAGATCTGCACACTGGTATTTCGGTTTTTGGGGCCGCGGGCGGCGACGGGGCCCGTGCGTCCCAG
CGCACATGTTCGGCGAGGCGGGGCCTGCGAGCGCGGCCACCGAGAATCGGACGGGGGTAGTCTCAAGCTG
GCCGGCCTGCTCTGGTGCCTGGTCTCGCGCCGCCGTGTATCGCCCCGCCCTGGGCGGCAAGGCTGGCCCG
GTCGGCACCAGTTGCGTGAGCGGAAAGATGGCCGCTTCCCGGCCCTGCTGCAGGGAGCTCAAAATGGAGG
ACGCGGCGCTCGGGAGAGCGGGCGGGTGAGTCACCCACACAAAGGAAAAGGGCCTTTCCGTCCTCAGCCG
TCGCTTCATGTGACTCCACGGAGTACCGGGCGCCGTCCAGGCACCTCGATTAGTTCTCGAGCTTTTGGAG
TACGTCGTCTTTAGGTTGGGGGGAGGGGTTTTATGCGATGGAGTTTCCCCACACTGAGTGGGTGGAGACT
GAAGTTAGGCCAGCTTGGCACTTGATGTAATTCTCCTTGGAATTTGCCCTTTTTGAGTTTGGATCTTGGT
TCATTCTCAAGCCTCAGACAGTGGTTCAAAGTTTTTTTCTTCCATTTCAGGTGTCGTGACAAGTTTGTAC
AAAAAAGCAGGCTGCCACCATGACCGAGTACAAGCCCACGGTGCGCCTCGCCACCCGCGACGACGTCCCC
AGGGCCGTACGCACCCTCGCCGCCGCGTTCGCCGACTACCCCGCCACGCGCCACACCGTCGATCCGGACC
GCCACATCGAGCGGGTCACCGAGCTGCAAGAACTCTTCCTCACGCGCGTCGGGCTCGACATCGGCAAGGT
GTGGGTCGCGGACGACGGCGCCGCGGTGGCGGTCTGGACCACGCCGGAGAGCGTCGAAGCGGGGGCGGTG
TTCGCCGAGATCGGCCCGCGCATGGCCGAGTTGAGCGGTTCCCGGCTGGCCGCGCAGCAACAGATGGAAG
GCCTCCTGGCGCCGCACCGGCCCAAGGAGCCCGCGTGGTTCCTGGCCACCGTCGGCGTCTCGCCCGACCA
CCAGGGCAAGGGTCTGGGCAGCGCCGTCGTGCTCCCCGGAGTGGAGGCGGCCGAGCGCGCCGGGGTGCCC
GCCTTCCTGGAGACCTCCGCGCCCCGCAACCTCCCCTTCTACGAGCGGCTCGGCTTCACCGTCACCGCCG
ACGTCGAGGTGCCCGAAGGACCGCGCACCTGGTGCATGACCCGCAAGCCCGGTGCCGGAAGCGGAGAGGG
CAGGGGAAGTCTTCTAACATGCGGGGACGTGGAGGAAAATCCCGGCCCCATGGTGAGCAAGGGCGAGGAG
GATAACATGGCCATCATCAAGGAGTTCATGCGCTTCAAGGTGCACATGGAGGGCTCCGTGAACGGCCACG
AGTTCGAGATCGAGGGCGAGGGCGAGGGCCGCCCCTACGAGGGCACCCAGACCGCCAAGCTGAAGGTGAC
CAAGGGTGGCCCCCTGCCCTTCGCCTGGGACATCCTGTCCCCTCAGTTCATGTACGGCTCCAAGGCCTAC
GTGAAGCACCCCGCCGACATCCCCGACTACTTGAAGCTGTCCTTCCCCGAGGGCTTCAAGTGGGAGCGCG
TGATGAACTTCGAGGACGGCGGCGTGGTGACCGTGACCCAGGACTCCTCCCTGCAGGACGGCGAGTTCAT
CTACAAGGTGAAGCTGCGCGGCACCAACTTCCCCTCCGACGGCCCCGTAATGCAGAAGAAGACCATGGGC
TGGGAGGCCTCCTCCGAGCGGATGTACCCCGAGGACGGCGCCCTGAAGGGCGAGATCAAGCAGAGGCTGA
AGCTGAAGGACGGCGGCCACTACGACGCTGAGGTCAAGACCACCTACAAGGCCAAGAAGCCCGTGCAGCT
GCCCGGCGCCTACAACGTCAACATCAAGTTGGACATCACCTCCCACAACGAGGACTACACCATCGTGGAA
CAGTACGAACGCGCCGAGGGCCGCCACTCCACCGGCGGCATGGACGAGCTGTACAAGGGTGGCAGCGGCG
GCGGCGGCTCTGGCGGCTACACCGACATCGAGATGAATCGTCTGGGCAAGGACTACAAAGACGATGACGA
CAAGGACACCTACAGATACATCTAAACCCAGCTTTCTTGTACAAAGTGGTGATAATCGAATTCCGATAAT
CAACCTCTGGATTACAAAATTTGTGAAAGATTGACTGGTATTCTTAACTATGTTGCTCCTTTTACGCTAT
GTGGATACGCTGCTTTAATGCCTTTGTATCATGCTATTGCTTCCCGTATGGCTTTCATTTTCTCCTCCTT
GTATAAATCCTGGTTGCTGTCTCTTTATGAGGAGTTGTGGCCCGTTGTCAGGCAACGTGGCGTGGTGTGC
ACTGTGTTTGCTGACGCAACCCCCACTGGTTGGGGCATTGCCACCACCTGTCAGCTCCTTTCCGGGACTT
TCGCTTTCCCCCTCCCTATTGCCACGGCGGAACTCATCGCCGCCTGCCTTGCCCGCTGCTGGACAGGGGC
TCGGCTGTTGGGCACTGACAATTCCGTGGTGTTGTCGGGGAAGCTGACGTCCTTTCCATGGCTGCTCGCC
TGTGTTGCCACCTGGATTCTGCGCGGGACGTCCTTCTGCTACGTCCCTTCGGCCCTCAATCCAGCGGACC
TTCCTTCCCGCGGCCTGCTGCCGGCTCTGCGGCCTCTTCCGCGTCTTCGCCTTCGCCCTCAGACGAGTCG
GATCTCCCTTTGGGCCGCCTCCCCGCATCGGGAATTCCCGCGGTTCGCTTTAAGACCAATGACTTACAAG
GCAGCTGTAGATCTTAGCCACTTTTTAAAAGAAAAGGGGGGACTGGAAGGGCTAATTCACTCCCAACGAA
GACAAGATCTGCTTTTTGCTTGTACTGGGTCTCTCTGGTTAGACCAGATCTGAGCCTGGGAGCTCTCTGG
CTAACTAGGGAACCCACTGCTTAAGCCTCAATAAAGCTTGCCTTGAGTGCTTCAAGTAGTGTGTGCCCGT
CTGTTGTGTGACTCTGGTAACTAGAGATCCCTCAGACCCTTTTAGTCAGTGTGGAAAATCTCTAGCAGTA
GTAGTTCATGTCATCTTATTATTCAGTATTTATAACTTGCAAAGAAATGAATATCAGAGAGTGAGAGGAA
CTTGTTTATTGCAGCTTATAATGGTTACAAATAAAGCAATAGCATCACAAATTTCACAAATAAAGCATTT
TTTTCACTGCATTCTAGTTGTGGTTTGTCCAAACTCATCAATGTATCTTATCATGTCTGGCTCTAGCTAT
CCCGCCCCTAACTCCGCCCATCCCGCCCCTAACTCCGCCCAGTTCCGCCCATTCTCCGCCCCATGGCTGA
CTAATTTTTTTTATTTATGCAGAGGCCGAGGCCGCCTCGGCCTCTGAGCTATTCCAGAAGTAGTGAGGAG
GCTTTTTTGGAGGCCTAGGGACGTACCCAATTCGCCCTATAGTGAGTCGTATTACGCGCGCTCACTGGCC
GTCGTTTTACAACGTCGTGACTGGGAAAACCCTGGCGTTACCCAACTTAATCGCCTTGCAGCACATCCCC
CTTTCGCCAGCTGGCGTAATAGCGAAGAGGCCCGCACCGATCGCCCTTCCCAACAGTTGCGCAGCCTGAA
TGGCGAATGGG
[124 nt withheld, positions 4212-4335]
C
[91 nt withheld, positions 4337-4427]
A
[49 nt withheld, positions 4429-4477]
CCTTTGACGTTGGAGTCCACGTTCTTT
[37 nt withheld, positions 4505-4541]
ACCCTATCTCGGTCTATTCTTTTGATTTATAAGGGATTTTGCCGATTTCGGCCTATTGGTTAAAAAATGA
GCTGATTTAACAAAAATTTAACGCGAATTTTAACAAAATATTAACGCTTACAATTTAGGTGGCACTTTTC
GGGGAAATGTGCGCGGAACCCCTATTTGTTTATTTTTCTAAATACATTCAAATATGTATCCGCTCATGAG
ACAATAACCCTGATAAATGCTTCAATAATATTGAAAAAGGAAGAGTATGAGTATTCAACATTTCCGTGTC
GCCCTTATTCCCTTTTTTGCGGCATTTTGCCTTCCTGTTTTTGCTCACCCAGAAACGCTGGTGAAAGTAA
AAGATGCTGAAGATCAGTTGGGTGCACGAGTGGGTTACATCGAACTGGATCTCAACAGCGGTAAGATCCT
TGAGAGTTTTCGCCCCGAAGAACGTTTTCCAATGATGAGCACTTTTAAAGTTCTGCTATGTGGCGCGGTA
TTATCCCGTATTGACGCCGGGCAAGAGCAACTCGGTCGCCGCATACACTATTCTCAGAATGACTTGGTTG
AGTACTCACCAGTCACAGAAAAGCATCTTACGGATGGCATGACAGTAAGAGAATTATGCAGTGCTGCCAT
AACCATGAGTGATAACACTGCGGCCAACTTACTTCTGACAACGATCGGAGGACCGAAGGAGCTAACCGCT
TTTTTGCACAACATGGGGGATCATGTAACTCGCCTTGATCGTTGGGAACCGGAGCTGAATGAAGCCATAC
CAAACGACGAGCGTGACACCACGATGCCTGTAGCAATGGCAACAACGTTGCGCAAACTATTAACTGGCGA
ACTACTTACTCTAGCTTCCCGGCAACAATTAATAGACTGGATGGAGGCGGATAAAGTTGCAGGACCACTT
CTGCGCTCGGCCCTTCCGGCTGGCTGGTTTATTGCTGATAAATCTGGAGCCGGTGAGCGTGGGTCTCGCG
GTATCATTGCAGCACTGGGGCCAGATGGTAAGCCCTCCCGTATCGTAGTTATCTACACGACGGGGAGTCA
GGCAACTATGGATGAACGAAATAGACAGATCGCTGAGATAGGTGCCTCACTGATTAAGCATTGGTAACTG
TCAGACCAAGTTTACTCATATATACTTTAGATTGATTTAAAACTTCATTTTTAATTTAAAAGGATCTAGG
TGAAGATCCTTTTTGATAATCTCATGACCAAAATCCCTTAACGTGAGTTTTCGTTCCACTGAGCGTCAGA
CCCCGTAGAAAAGATCAAAGGATCTTCTTGAGATCCTTTTTTTCTGCGCGTAATCTGCTGCTTGCAAACA
AAAAAACCACCGCTACCAGCGGTGGTTTGTTTGCCGGATCAAGAGCTACCAACTCTTTTTCCGAAGGTAA
CTGGCTTCAGCAGAGCGCAGATACCAAATACTGTTCTTCTAGTGTAGCCGTAGTTAGGCCACCACTTCAA
GAACTCTGTAGCACCGCCTACATACCTCGCTCTGCTAATCCTGTTACCAGTGGCTGCTGCCAGTGGCGAT
AAGTCGTGTCTTACCGGGTTGGACTCAAGACGATAGTTACCGGATAAGGCGCAGCGGTCGGGCTGAACGG
GGGGTTCGTGCACACAGCCCAGCTTGGAGCGAACGACCTACACCGAACTGAGATACCTACAGCGTGAGCT
ATGAGAAAGCGCCACGCTTCCCGAAGAGAGAAAGGCGGACAGGTATCCGGTAAGCGGCAGGGTCGGAACA
GGAGAGCGCACGAGGGAGCTTCCAGGGGGAAACGCCTGGTATCTTTATAGTCCTGTCGGGTTTCGCCACC
TCTGACTTGAGCGTCGATTTTTGTGATGCTCGTCAGGGGGGCGGAGCCTATGGAAAAACGCCAGCAACGC
GGCCTTTTTACGGTTCCTGGCCTTTTGCTGGCCTTTTGCTCACATGTTCTTTCCTGCGTTATCCCCTGAT
TCTGTGGATAACCGTATTACCGCCTTTGAGTGAGCTGATACCGCTCGCCGCAGCCGAACGACCGAGCGCA
GCGAGTCAGTGAGCGAGGAAGCGGAAGAGCGCCCAATACGCAAACCGCCTCTCCCCGCGCGTTGGCCGAT
TCATTAATGCAGCTGGCACGACAGGTTTCCCGACTGGAAAGCGGGCAGTGAGCGCAACGCAATTAATGTG
AGTTAGCTCACTCATTAGGCACCCCAGGCTTTACACTTTATGCTTCCGGCTCGTATGTTGTGTGGAATTG
TGAGCGGATAACAATTTCACACAGGAAACAGCTATGACCATGATTACGCCAAGCGCGCAATTAACCCTCA
CTAAAGGGAACAAAAGCTGGAGCTGCAAGCTTAATGTAGTCTTATGCAATACTCTTGTAGTCTTGCAACA
TGGTAACGATGAGTTAGCAACATGCCTTACAAGGAGAGAAAAAGCACCGTGCATGCCGATTGGTGGAAGT
AAGGTGGTACGATCGTGCCTTATTAGGAAGGCAACAGACGGGTCTGACATGGATTGGACGAACCACTGAA
TTGCCGCATTGCAGAGATATTGTATTTAAGTGCCTAGCTCGATACATAAACGGGTCTCTCTGGTTAGACC
AGATCTGAGCCTGGGAGCTCTCTGGCTAACTAGGGAACCCACTGCTTAAGCCTCAATAAAGCTTGCCTTG
AGTGCTTCAAGTAGTGTGTGCCCGTCTGTTGTGTGACTCTGGTAACTAGAGATCCCTCAGACCCTTTTAG
TCAGTGTGGAAAATCTCTAGCAGTGGCGCCCGAACAGGGACTTGAAAGCGAAAGGGAAACCAGAGGAGCT
CTCTCGACGCAGGACTCGGCTTGCTGAAGCGCGCACGGCAAGAGGCGAGGGGCGGCGACTGGTGAGTACG
CCAAAAATTTTGACTAGCGGAGGCTAGAAGGAGAGAGATGGGTGCGAGAGCGTCAGTATTAAGCGGGGGA
GAATTAGATCGCGATGGGAAAAAATTCGGTTAAGGCCAGGGGGAAAGAAAAAATATAAATTAAAACATAT
AGTATGGGCAAGCAGGGAGCTAGAACGATTCGCAGTTAATCCTGGCCTGTTAGAAACATCAGAAGGCTGT
AGACAAATACTGGGACAGCTACAACCATCCCTTCAGACAGGATCAGAAGAACTTAGATCATTATATAATA
CAGTAGCAACCCTCTATTGTGTGCATCAAAGGATAGAGATAAAAGACACCAAGGAAGCTTTAGACAAGAT
AGAGGAAGAGCAAAACAAAAGTAAGACCACCGCACAGCAAGCGGCCGCTGATCTTCAGACCTGGAGGAGG
AGATATGAGGGACAATTGGAGAAGTGAATTATATAAATATAAAGTAGTAAAAATTGAACCATTAGGAGTA
GCACCCACCAAGGCAAAGAGAAGAGTGGTGCAGAGAGAAAAAAGAGCAGTGGGAATAGGAGCTTTGTTCC
TTGGGTTCTTGGGAGCAGCAGGAAGCACTATGGGCGCAGCGTCAATGACGCTGACGGTACAGGCCAGACA
ATTATTGTCTGGTATAGTGCAGCAGCAGAACAATTTGCTGAGGGCTATTGAGGCGCAACAGCATCTGTTG
CAACTCACAGTCTGGGGCATCAAGCAGCTCCAGGCAAGAATCCTGGCTGTGGAAAGATACCTAAAGGATC
AACAGCTCCTGGGGATTTGGGGTTGCTCTGGAAAACTCATTTGCACCACTGCTGTGCCTTGGAATGCTAG
TTGGAGTAATAAATCTCTGGAACAGATTTGGAATCACACGACCTGGATGGAGTGGGACAGAGAAATTAAC
AATTACACAAGCTTAATACACTCCTTAATTGAAGAATCGCAAAACCAGCAAGAAAAGAATGAACAAGAAT
TATTGGAATTAGATAAATGGGCAAGTTTGTGGAATTGGTTTAACATAACAAATTGGCTGTGGTATATAAA
ATTATTCATAATGATAGTAGGAGGCTTGGTAGGTTTAAGAATAGTTTTTGCTGTACTTTCTATAGTGAAT
AGAGTTAGGCAGGGATATTCACCATTATCGTTTCAGACCCACCTCCCAACCCCGAGGGGACCCGACAGGC
CCGAAGGAATAGAAGAAGAAGGTGGAGAGAGAGACAGAGACAGATCCATTCGATTAGTGAACGGATCTCG
ACGGTATCGCTAGCTTTTAAAAGAAAAGGGGGGATTGGGGGGTACAGTGCAGGGGAAAGAATAGTAGACA
TAATAGCAACAGACATACAAACTAAAGAATTACAAAAACAAATTACAAAAATTCAAAATTTTACTAGTGA
TTATCGGATCAACTTTGTATAGAAAAGTTG
Features (pLannotate 1.2.2; 33 found; start..end, strand, type, name):
     20..231     +  promoter       EF-1α core promoter: core promoter for human elongation factor EF-1α
    232..341     +  intron         EF-1α intron A (fragment): intron upstream of the start codon of human EF-1α
    967..1170    +  intron         EF-1α intron A: truncated intron upstream of the start codon of human EF-1α
   1179..1203    +  protein_bind   attB1: mutant version of attB; recombination site for the Gateway® BP reaction BP Clonase™
   1210..1806    +  CDS            PuroR (fragment): puromycin N-acetyltransferase; pac from Streptomyces; confers resistance to puromycin
   1816..1869    +  CDS            T2A: 2A peptide from Thosea asigna virus capsid protein Eukaryotic ribosomes fail to insert a peptide bond between the Gly and Pro residues, yielding separate polypeptides.
   1870..2577    +  CDS            mCherry: mCherry is a basic (constitutively fluorescent) red fluorescent protein published in 2004, derived from Discosoma sp.. It is reported to be a very rapidly-maturing monomer with low acid sensitivity.
   2637..2660    +  CDS            3xFLAG (fragment): three tandem FLAG® epitope tags
   2686..2710    -  protein_bind   attB2: mutant version of attB; recombination site for the Gateway® BP reaction BP Clonase™
   2728..3316    +  misc_feature   WPRE: woodchuck hepatitis virus posttranscriptional regulatory element
   3383..3402    +  misc_feature   cPPT/CTS (fragment): central polypurine tract and central termination sequence of HIV-1
   3404..3637    +  LTR            3' LTR (ΔU3): self-inactivating 3' long terminal repeat (LTR) from HIV-1
   3709..3830    +  polyA_signal   SV40 poly(A) signal: SV40 polyadenylation signal
   3870..4005    +  rep_origin     SV40 ori: SV40 origin of replication
   4026..4044    -  promoter       T7 promoter: promoter for bacteriophage T7 RNA polymerase
   4052..4207    +  CDS            lacZα (fragment): LacZα fragment of β-galactosidase; lacZ fragment
   4212..4640    +  rep_origin     f1 ori (sequence partly withheld): f1 bacteriophage origin of replication; arrow indicates direction of (+) strand synthesis
   4693..4797    +  promoter       AmpR promoter: bla
   4798..5658    +  CDS            AmpR: β-lactamase; bla; confers resistance to ampicillin, carbenicillin, and related antibiotics
   5829..6417    +  rep_origin     ori: high-copy-number ColE1/pMB1/pBR322/pUC origin of replication
   6600..6692    +  CDS            lacI (fragment): lac repressor; lacI; The lac repressor binds to the lac operator to inhibit transcription in E. coli. This inhibition can be relieved by adding lactose or isopropyl-β-D-thiogalactopyranoside (IPTG).
   6705..6726    +  protein_bind   CAP binding site: CAP binding activates transcription in the presence of cAMP. E. coli catabolite activator protein
   6741..6771    +  promoter       lac promoter: promoter for the E. coli lac operon
   6779..6795    +  protein_bind   lac operator: The lac repressor binds to the lac operator to inhibit transcription in E. coli. This inhibition can be relieved by adding lactose or isopropyl-β-D-thiogalactopyranoside (IPTG). lac repressor encoded by lacI
   6840..6858    +  promoter       T3 promoter: promoter for bacteriophage T3 RNA polymerase
   6886..7112    +  promoter       RSV promoter: Rous sarcoma virus enhancer/promoter
   7113..7293    +  LTR            5' LTR (truncated): truncated 5' long terminal repeat (LTR) from HIV-1
   7340..7465    +  misc_feature   HIV-1 Ψ: packaging signal of human immunodeficiency virus type 1
   7449..7812    +  CDS            HIV-1 gag (fragment): gag protein from human immunodeficiency virus 1; gag
   7958..8191    +  misc_feature   RRE: The Rev response element (RRE) of HIV-1 allows for Rev-dependent mRNA export from the nucleus to the cytoplasm.
   8568..8668    +  CDS            Rev (fragment): human immunodeficiency virus 1 (HIV-1) Rev protein; rev; enhances nuclear export of unspliced and incompletely spliced viral mRNAs
   8686..8803    +  misc_feature   cPPT/CTS: central polypurine tract and central termination sequence of HIV-1
   8821..8841    +  protein_bind   attB4: mutant version of attB; core recombination site for the Gateway® BP reaction BP Clonase™
