[The description below was written by a language model from this plasmid's Addgene catalogue record and pLannotate feature annotations shown in this document.]
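Description:
pEpicVector3mC_Puro-T2A-mCherry-VSVg-FLAG-AU1 is a third-generation-style, self-inactivating HIV-1 lentiviral transfer plasmid of about 8.8 kb, built on a commercial pLV backbone. It is propagated in E. coli through a high-copy ColE1/pUC origin with ampicillin selection (β-lactamase). The backbone also carries an f1 origin, an SV40 origin and leftover lac, T3 and T7 elements. The viral genome is transcribed from an RSV promoter fused to a truncated 5' LTR. It contains the Ψ packaging signal with a partial gag sequence, the Rev response element and the cPPT/CTS. It ends in a ΔU3 3' LTR followed by an SV40 polyadenylation signal. Because U3 is deleted, the integrated provirus relies on its internal promoter for expression.

That internal promoter is human EF1A (core promoter plus intron A). It drives a single synthetic open reading frame flanked by Gateway attB1 and attB2 sites, and an attB4 site upstream of the promoter reflects modular assembly of the vector. The reading frame encodes puromycin N-acetyltransferase, a T2A ribosome-skipping peptide, and mCherry carrying three C-terminal epitope tags: VSVg, FLAG and AU1. The automated annotation picks up only the FLAG portion, as a partial 3xFLAG match; the VSVg and AU1 tags are recorded in the catalogue fields. A WPRE downstream enhances transcript expression. Transduced cells therefore become puromycin resistant and red fluorescent, and the tag combination on mCherry serves as a protein-level barcode detectable with antibodies. The depositor lists this construct as number 10 of 20 mCherry tag combinations, a set developed for spatial epitope barcoding to follow clonal cell populations in tumors.
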