Addgene plasmid #162108: pEpicVector3mC_Puro-T2A-mCherry-VSVg-FLAG-AU1
Purpose: mCherry linked to 3 tags on the C-terminus as barcodes. Puromycin resistant.
Depositing lab: Julien Sage. Depositing organization: Stanford University. Publication: Spatial epitope barcoding reveals clonal tumor patch behaviors. Rovira-Clave X, Drainas AP, Jiang S, Bai Y, Baron M, Zhu B, Dallas AE, Lee MC, Chu TP, Holzem A, Ayyagari R, Bhattacharya D, McCaffrey EF, Greenwald NF, Markovic M, Coles GL, Angelo M, Bassik MC, Sage J, Nolan GP. Cancer Cell. 2022 Nov 14;40(11):1423-1439.e11. doi: 10.1016/j.ccell.2022.09.014. Epub 2022 Oct 13. PubMed 36240778.
Backbone
  Vector backbone: pLV
  Backbone manufacturer: Vectorbuilder
  Vector type: Lentiviral
  Selectable markers: Puromycin
Growth in bacteria
  Bacterial resistance: Ampicillin, 100 μg/mL
  Growth temperature: 37°C
  Growth strain: NEB Stable
  Copy number: High Copy
Gene/Insert
  Gene/Insert name: Puromycin resistant; mCherry linked to VSVg-FLAG-AU1 (alt name: mC-3-VFA)
  Species: Synthetic
  Mutation: WT
  Promoter: EF1A
  Tag / fusion protein: VSVg-FLAG-AU1 (C terminal on insert)
  Cloning method: Unknown
  Sequencing primers: 3′ aaaggagctgacaggtggtg
Terms and licenses: Academic/Nonprofit Terms; Industry Terms: Not Available to Industry
Depositor comments: #10 out of 20 mCherry tagged combinations . Please visit https://doi.org/10.1101/2021.06.29.449991 for bioRxiv preprint.
How to cite: pEpicVector3mC_Puro-T2A-mCherry-VSVg-FLAG-AU1 was a gift from Julien Sage (Addgene plasmid # 162108 ; http://n2t.net/addgene:162108 ; RRID:Addgene_162108)
